>Addgene plasmid #79699 | CDKL1_HUMAN_D0 | depositor partial sequence | sequence record 149021 | Sequence of gene (CDKL1_HUMAN) inserted into backbone.
ATGGAGAAGTATGAAAAAATTGGGAAAATTGGAGAAGGCTCCTATGGAGTTGTTTTCAAATGTAGAAACA
GGGACACGGGTCAGATTGTGGCCATCAAGAAGTTTCTGGAATCAGAAGATGACCCTGTCATAAAGAAAAT
TGCCCTTCGGGAAATCCGAATGCTCAAGCAACTCAAGCATCCCAACCTTGTTAACCTCCTGGAAGTCTTC
AGGAGGAAACGGAGGCTTCACCTGGTGTTTGAATATTGTGACCACACAGTTCTCCATGAGTTGGACAGAT
ACCAAAGAGGGGTACCAGAACATCTCGTGAAGAGCATAACTTGGCAGACACTGCAAGCTGTAAATTTTTG
CCATAAACACAATTGCATACATAGAGACGTGAAGCCAGAAAATATCCTCATCACGAAACATTCCGTGATT
AAGCTTTGTGACTTTGGATTTGCTCGGCTTTTGACTGGACCGAGTGACTACTATGACGACGAAGTGGCTA
CCAGGTGGTACCGCTCCCCTGAGCTGCTGGTGGGGGACACGCAGTACGGCCCCCCGGTGGATGTTTGGGC
AATTGGCTGTGTCTTTGCTGAGCTGCTGTCAGGAGTGCCTCTGTGGCCAGGAAAATCGGATGTGGATCAG
CTGTATCTGATTAGGAAGACCTTGGGGGATCTCATTCCTAGGCACCAGCAAGTGTTTAGCACGAATCAGT
ACTTCAGTGGAGTGAAAATTCCAGACCCTGAAGATATGGAACCACTTGAATTAAAATTCCCAAACATCTC
TTATCCTGCCCTGGGGCTCCTAAAGGGCTGTCTCCACATGGACCCTACTGAAAGGCTGACATGTGAACAG
CTGTTGCATCACCCATATTTTGAAAACATCAGAGAAATAGAGGATTTGGCAAAAGAACACGACAAACCA
