>Addgene plasmid #79699 | CDKL1_HUMAN_D0 | addgene partial sequence | sequence record 156068 | T7 5'-TAATACGACTCACTATAGGG-3'
ATTAAGCGGCCGCCCTGCAGGACTCGAGTTCTAGAAATAATTTTGTTTAACTTTAAGAAGGAGATATACA
TATGAAATCTTCTCACCATCACCATCACCATCACCATCACCATGAAAACCTGTACTTCCAATCCAATGCA
ATGGAGAAGTATGAAAAAATTGGGAAAATTGGAGAAGGCTCCTATGGAGTTGTTTTCAAATGTAGAAACA
GGGACACGGGTCAGATTGTGGCCATCAAGAAGTTTCTGGAATCAGAAGATGACCCTGTCATAAAGAAAAT
TGCCCTTCGGGAAATCCGAATGCTCAAGCAACTCAAGCATCCCAACCTTGTTAACCTCCTGGAAGTCTTC
AGGAGGAAACGGAGGCTTCACCTGGTGTTTGAATATTGTGACCACACAGTTCTCCATGAGTTGGACAGAT
ACCAAAGAGGGGTACCAGAACATCTCGTGAAGAGCATAACTTGGCAGACACTGCAAGCTGTAAATTTTTG
CCATAAACACAATTGCATACATAGAGACGTGAAGCCAGAAAATATCCTCATCACGAAACATTCCGTGATT
AAGCTTTGTGACTTTGGATTTGCTCGGCTTTTGACTGGACCGAGTGACTACTATGACGACGAAGTGGCTA
CCAGGTGGTACCGCTCCCCTGAGCTGCTGGTGGGGGACACGCAGTACGGCCCCCCGGTGGATGTTTGGGC
AATTGGCTGTGTCTTTGCTGAGCTGCTGTCAGGAGTGCCTCTGTGGCCAGGAAAATCGGATGTGGATCAG
CTGTATCTGATTAGGAAGACCTTGGGGGATCTCATTCCTAGGCACCAGCAAGTGTTTAGCACGAATCAGT
ACTTCAG
