>Addgene plasmid #79699 | CDKL1_HUMAN_D0 | addgene partial sequence | sequence record 156069 | T7term 5'-GCTAGTTATTGCTCAGCGG-3'
TTAGCAGCCGGATCAGCGCGCACGCGTGGTACCGGCCGGCCACCAGGTGGCGCGCCGCGATCGCGGATCC
GTTATCCACTTCCAATGTTATTATGGTTTGTCGTGTTCTTTTGCCAAATCCTCTATTTCTCTGATGTTTT
CAAAATATGGGTGATGCAACAGCTGTTCACATGTCAGCCTTTCAGTAGGGTCCATGTGGAGACAGCCCTT
TAGGAGCCCCAGGGCAGGATAAGAGATGTTTGGGAATTTTAATTCAAGTGGTTCCATATCTTCAGGGTCT
GGAATTTTCACTCCACTGAAGTACTGATTCGTGCTAAACACTTGCTGGTGCCTAGGAATGAGATCCCCCA
AGGTCTTCCTAATCAGATACAGCTGATCCACATCCGATTTTCCTGGCCACAGAGGCACTCCTGACAGCAG
CTCAGCAAAGACACAGCCAATTGCCCAAACATCCACCGGGGGGCCGTACTGCGTGTCCCCCACCAGCAGC
TCAGGGGAGCGGTACCACCTGGTAGCCACTTCGTCGTCATAGTAGTCACTCGGTCCAGTCAAAAGCCGAG
CAAATCCAAAGTCACAAAGCTTAATCACGGAATGTTTCGTGATGAGGATATTTTCTGGCTTCACGTCTCT
ATGTATGCAATTGTGTTTATGGCAAAAATTTACAGCTTGCAGTGTCTGCCAAGTTATGCTCTTCACGAGA
TGTTCTGGTACCCCTCTTTGGTATCTGTCCAACTCATGGAGAACTGTGTGGTCACAATATTCAAACACCA
GGTGAAGCCTCCGTTTCCTCCTGAAGACTTCCAGGAGGTTAACAAGGTTGGGATGCTTGAGTTGCTTGAG
CATTCGGATTTCC
