[The description below was written by a language model from this plasmid's Addgene catalogue record.]
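Description:
CDKL1_HUMAN_D0 is a bacterial expression plasmid that encodes the kinase domain of human CDKL1 (cyclin-dependent kinase-like 1, also known as KKIALRE or P42). It is built on the pET His10 TEV LIC cloning vector (2B-T-10), a pET-family backbone designed for ligation independent cloning, which was the method used to introduce the insert. The plasmid is selected with ampicillin and is recorded as low copy; it is maintained in a standard cloning strain such as DH5alpha. The record does not include a feature table, so the origin of replication and the exact residue boundaries of the kinase domain are not stated.

Expression of the insert is driven by the T7 promoter, so protein production requires a host that supplies T7 RNA polymerase. The backbone contributes an N-terminal His10-TEV tag: ten histidines allow capture of the fusion protein by immobilised metal affinity chromatography, and the TEV protease recognition site lets the tag be cleaved off afterwards.

The construct belongs to an open library of human kinase domain constructs assembled for automated bacterial expression. It is intended to be co-expressed with the Lambda phosphatase plasmid that accompanies the set, an arrangement the depositors describe as enhancing kinase expression in bacteria. A YopH phosphatase expression vector is also part of the same collection. Typical uses would be producing recombinant CDKL1 kinase domain for biochemical, biophysical or structural work.
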