Addgene plasmid #79699: CDKL1_HUMAN_D0
Purpose: This plasmid encodes the kinase domain of CDKL1. Intended for co-expression with Lambda Phosphatase that accompanies this set to enhance bacterial kinase expression.
Depositing lab: John Chodera & Nicholas Levinson & Markus Seeliger. Depositing organization: Memorial Sloan-Kettering Cancer Center. Publication: An open library of human kinase domain constructs for automated bacterial expression. Albanese SK, Parton DL, Isik M, Rodriguez-Laureano L, Hanson SM, Behr JM, Gradia S, Jeans C, Levinson NM, Seeliger MA, Chodera JD. Biochemistry. 2018 Jul 13. doi: 10.1021/acs.biochem.7b01081. PubMed 30004690.
Backbone
  Vector backbone: pET His10 TEV LIC cloning vector (2B-T-10)
  Backbone manufacturer: Scott Gradia (Addgene plasmid # 78173)
  Vector type: Bacterial Expression
Growth in bacteria
  Bacterial resistance: Ampicillin, 100 μg/mL
  Growth temperature: 37°C
  Growth strain: DH5alpha
  Copy number: Low Copy
Gene/Insert
  Gene/Insert name: CDKL1
  Species: H. sapiens (human)
  Entrez Gene: CDKL1 (a.k.a. KKIALRE, P42)
  Promoter: T7
  Tag / fusion protein: His10-TEV (N terminal on backbone)
  Cloning method: Ligation Independent Cloning
  Sequencing primers: 5′ T7; 3′ T7 reverse
Terms and licenses: Academic/Nonprofit Terms; Industry Terms: Not Available to Industry
Depositor comments: This plasmid was generated as part of an open library of human kinase domain constructs for automated bacterial expression. The work can be found here doi: http://dx.doi.org/10.1101/038711 The lambda phosphatase expression vector can be found at https://www.addgene.org/79748/ The YopH Phosphatase expression vector can be found at https://www.addgene.org/79749/
How to cite: CDKL1_HUMAN_D0 was a gift from John Chodera & Nicholas Levinson & Markus Seeliger (Addgene plasmid # 79699 ; http://n2t.net/addgene:79699 ; RRID:Addgene_79699)
